Addgene plasmid #134779: M3-M14-dCas9
Purpose: Expression of fusion protein M3-M14-dCas9 in Mammalian cells
Depositing lab: Shu-Bing Qian. Depositing organization: Cornell University. Publication: Programmable RNA N(6)-methyladenosine editing by CRISPR-Cas9 conjugates. Liu XM, Zhou J, Mao Y, Ji Q, Qian SB. Nat Chem Biol. 2019 Sep;15(9):865-871. doi: 10.1038/s41589-019-0327-1. Epub 2019 Aug 5. PubMed 31383972.
Backbone
  Vector backbone: CMV
  Backbone size w/o insert (bp): 3699
  Total vector size (bp): 9420
  Vector type: Mammalian Expression
Growth in bacteria
  Bacterial resistance: Ampicillin, 100 μg/mL
  Growth temperature: 37°C
  Growth strain: DH5alpha
  Copy number: Low Copy
Gene/Insert
  Gene/Insert name: METTL3/METTL14 methyltransferase domain and inactive dCas9
  Species: H. sapiens (human); S. pyogenes
  Insert size (bp): 5721
  GenBank ID: NM_019852.5 NM_020961.4
  Entrez Gene: METTL3 (a.k.a. IME4, M6A, MT-A70, Spo8, hMETTL3); METTL14 (a.k.a. hMETTL14)
  Promoter: CMV
  Cloning method: Gibson Cloning
  Sequencing primers: 5′ M3F, TAATACGACTCACTATAGGGAGAGCCGCCACCATGTTCCCACCTCAG; M14F, AGGTGGCTCCGGAGGGTCTGGTGGATCGGGAACACAGAGC; 3′ M3R, CAGACCCTCCGGAGCCACCTGATCCGCCTAAATTCTTAGG; M14R, GTGGCGGACTCTGAGGTCCCGGGAGTCTCGCTGCCGCTTCGGTCAGATTT
Terms and licenses: Academic/Nonprofit Terms; Industry Terms: Not Available to Industry
How to cite: M3-M14-dCas9 was a gift from Shu-Bing Qian (Addgene plasmid # 134779 ; http://n2t.net/addgene:134779 ; RRID:Addgene_134779)
