[The description below was written by a language model from this plasmid's Addgene catalogue record and pLannotate feature annotations shown in this document.]
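Description:
M3-M14-dCas9 is a 9.4 kb mammalian expression plasmid that produces a single-chain "m6A writer" fused to catalytically inactive Streptococcus pyogenes Cas9. It is maintained in E. coli through a ColE1/pUC-type origin and an ampicillin resistance (β-lactamase) gene. The catalogue lists it as low copy even though the origin is annotated as a high-copy type. Remnants of lac promoter/operator, lacI and bom sequences are carried over from the backbone and have no evident role in the design.

The expression cassette is driven by the human CMV immediate-early enhancer and promoter. A T7 promoter lies just upstream of the coding region, which could allow in vitro transcription, and a bovine growth hormone polyadenylation signal terminates the transcript. The open reading frame begins with a fragment of human METTL3, followed by a short gap in the annotation that presumably holds a linker. Next comes a fragment of human METTL14, which corresponds with the METTL3 fragment to the methyltransferase domains named in the record. A short segment that the annotation software matched to a base-editor construct, probably linker sequence inherited from one, joins these to Cas9.

The automated annotation labels the Cas9 as the VQR PAM variant and detects a uracil glycosylase inhibitor (UGI) coding sequence after it. The catalogue mentions neither, describing only inactive dCas9, so these calls may reflect derivation from a base-editor plasmid and should be checked against the sequence.

According to the stated purpose and associated work, the fusion is used for programmable, site-directed installation of N6-methyladenosine on target RNAs in mammalian cells. No guide RNA cassette is annotated, so guide components would have to be supplied separately.
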