Features (pLannotate 1.2.2; 19 found; start..end, strand, type, name):
    521..568     +  CDS            ABE(7.10) (fragment): adenine base editor comprising wild-type E. coli TadA fused to the evolved TadA*(7.10) mutant (Gaudelli et al., 2017)
    569..4669    +  CDS            Cas9 VQR: Streptococcus pyogenes Cas9 endonuclease with the D1135V/R1335Q/T1337R mutations has an altered recognition specificity for the protospacer adjacent motif (PAM) (Kleinstiver et al., 2015)
   4682..4930    +  CDS            UGI: UNGI_BPPB2 - Experimental evidence at protein level: Swiss-Prot protein existence level 1. This protein binds specifically and reversibly to the host uracil-DNA glycosylase, preventing removal of uracil residues from PBS2 DNA by the host uracil-excision repair system. From Bacillus phage PBS2 (Bacteriophage PBS2).
   5018..5242    +  polyA_signal   bGH poly(A) signal: bovine growth hormone polyadenylation signal
   5246..5267    +  promoter       SV40 promoter (fragment): SV40 enhancer and early promoter
   5272..5288    +  misc_feature   MCS (fragment): pBluescript multiple cloning site
   5337..5353    -  protein_bind   lac operator: The lac repressor binds to the lac operator to inhibit transcription in E. coli. This inhibition can be relieved by adding lactose or isopropyl-β-D-thiogalactopyranoside (IPTG). lac repressor encoded by lacI
   5361..5391    -  promoter       lac promoter: promoter for the E. coli lac operon
   5406..5427    -  protein_bind   CAP binding site: CAP binding activates transcription in the presence of cAMP. E. coli catabolite activator protein
   5440..5532    -  CDS            lacI (fragment): lac repressor; lacI; The lac repressor binds to the lac operator to inhibit transcription in E. coli. This inhibition can be relieved by adding lactose or isopropyl-β-D-thiogalactopyranoside (IPTG).
   5715..6303    -  rep_origin     ori: high-copy-number ColE1/pMB1/pBR322/pUC origin of replication
   6474..7334    -  CDS            AmpR: β-lactamase; bla; confers resistance to ampicillin, carbenicillin, and related antibiotics
   7335..7439    -  promoter       AmpR promoter: bla
   7510..7554    -  misc_feature   bom (fragment): basis of mobility region from pBR322
   7709..8088    +  enhancer       CMV enhancer: human cytomegalovirus immediate early enhancer
   8089..8292    +  promoter       CMV promoter: human cytomegalovirus (CMV) immediate early promoter
   8334..8352    +  promoter       T7 promoter: promoter for bacteriophage T7 RNA polymerase
   8366..9004    +  CDS            METTL3 (fragment) (sequence partly withheld): MTA70_HUMAN - Also known as MTA70. Experimental evidence at protein level: Swiss-Prot protein existence level 1. The METTL3-METTL14 heterodimer forms a N6-methyltransferase complex that methylates adenosine residues at the N(6) position of some RNAs and regulates various processes such as the circadian clock, differentiation of embryonic and hematopoietic stem cells, cortical neurogenesis, response to DNA damage, differentiation of T-cells and primary miRNA processing (PubMed:22575960, PubMed:24284625, PubMed:25719671, PubMed:25799998, PubMed:26321680, PubMed:26593424, PubMed:27627798, PubMed:
   9044..526     +  CDS            METTL14 (fragment) (across the origin) (sequence partly withheld): MET14_HUMAN - Also known as KIAA1627 From Homo sapiens (Human).
>Addgene plasmid #134779 | M3-M14-dCas9 | addgene full sequence | sequence record 267134 | Addgene NGS Result
[520 nt withheld, positions 1-520]
AGCGGCAGCGAGACTCCCGGGACCTCAGAGTCCGCCACACCCGAAAGTGATAAAAAGTATTCTATTGGTT
TAGCCATCGGCACTAATTCCGTTGGATGGGCTGTCATAACCGATGAATACAAAGTACCTTCAAAGAAATT
TAAGGTGTTGGGGAACACAGACCGTCATTCGATTAAAAAGAATCTTATCGGTGCCCTCCTATTCGATAGT
GGCGAAACGGCAGAGGCGACTCGCCTGAAACGAACCGCTCGGAGAAGGTATACACGTCGCAAGAACCGAA
TATGTTACTTACAAGAAATTTTTAGCAATGAGATGGCCAAAGTTGACGATTCTTTCTTTCACCGTTTGGA
AGAGTCCTTCCTTGTCGAAGAGGACAAGAAACATGAACGGCACCCCATCTTTGGAAACATAGTAGATGAG
GTGGCATATCATGAAAAGTACCCAACGATTTATCACCTCAGAAAAAAGCTAGTTGACTCAACTGATAAAG
CGGACCTGAGGTTAATCTACTTGGCTCTTGCCCATATGATAAAGTTCCGTGGGCACTTTCTCATTGAGGG
TGATCTAAATCCGGACAACTCGGATGTCGACAAACTGTTCATCCAGTTAGTACAAACCTATAATCAGTTG
TTTGAAGAGAACCCTATAAATGCAAGTGGCGTGGATGCGAAGGCTATTCTTAGCGCCCGCCTCTCTAAAT
CCCGACGGCTAGAAAACCTGATCGCACAATTACCCGGAGAGAAGAAAAATGGGTTGTTCGGTAACCTTAT
AGCGCTCTCACTAGGCCTGACACCAAATTTTAAGTCGAACTTCGACTTAGCTGAAGATGCCAAATTGCAG
CTTAGTAAGGACACGTACGATGACGATCTCGACAATCTACTGGCACAAATTGGAGATCAGTATGCGGACT
TATTTTTGGCTGCCAAAAACCTTAGCGATGCAATCCTCCTATCTGACATACTGAGAGTTAATACTGAGAT
TACCAAGGCGCCGTTATCCGCTTCAATGATCAAAAGGTACGATGAACATCACCAAGACTTGACACTTCTC
AAGGCCCTAGTCCGTCAGCAACTGCCTGAGAAATATAAGGAAATATTCTTTGATCAGTCGAAAAACGGGT
ACGCAGGTTATATTGACGGCGGAGCGAGTCAAGAGGAATTCTACAAGTTTATCAAACCCATATTAGAGAA
GATGGATGGGACGGAAGAGTTGCTTGTAAAACTCAATCGCGAAGATCTACTGCGAAAGCAGCGGACTTTC
GACAACGGTAGCATTCCACATCAAATCCACTTAGGCGAATTGCATGCTATACTTAGAAGGCAGGAGGATT
TTTATCCGTTCCTCAAAGACAATCGTGAAAAGATTGAGAAAATCCTAACCTTTCGCATACCTTACTATGT
GGGACCCCTGGCCCGAGGGAACTCTCGGTTCGCATGGATGACAAGAAAGTCCGAAGAAACGATTACTCCA
TGGAATTTTGAGGAAGTTGTCGATAAAGGTGCGTCAGCTCAATCGTTCATCGAGAGGATGACCAACTTTG
ACAAGAATTTACCGAACGAAAAAGTATTGCCTAAGCACAGTTTACTTTACGAGTATTTCACAGTGTACAA
TGAACTCACGAAAGTTAAGTATGTCACTGAGGGCATGCGTAAACCCGCCTTTCTAAGCGGAGAACAGAAG
AAAGCAATAGTAGATCTGTTATTCAAGACCAACCGCAAAGTGACAGTTAAGCAATTGAAAGAGGACTACT
TTAAGAAAATTGAATGCTTCGATTCTGTCGAGATCTCCGGGGTAGAAGATCGATTTAATGCGTCACTTGG
TACGTATCATGACCTCCTAAAGATAATTAAAGATAAGGACTTCCTGGATAACGAAGAGAATGAAGATATC
TTAGAAGATATAGTGTTGACTCTTACCCTCTTTGAAGATCGGGAAATGATTGAGGAAAGACTAAAAACAT
ACGCTCACCTGTTCGACGATAAGGTTATGAAACAGTTAAAGAGGCGTCGCTATACGGGCTGGGGACGATT
GTCGCGGAAACTTATCAACGGGATAAGAGACAAGCAAAGTGGTAAAACTATTCTCGATTTTCTAAAGAGC
GACGGCTTCGCCAATAGGAACTTTATGCAGCTGATCCATGATGACTCTTTAACCTTCAAAGAGGATATAC
AAAAGGCACAGGTTTCCGGACAAGGGGACTCATTGCACGAACATATTGCGAATCTTGCTGGTTCGCCAGC
CATCAAAAAGGGCATACTCCAGACAGTCAAAGTAGTGGATGAGCTAGTTAAGGTCATGGGACGTCACAAA
CCGGAAAACATTGTAATCGAGATGGCACGCGAAAATCAAACGACTCAGAAGGGGCAAAAAAACAGTCGAG
AGCGGATGAAGAGAATAGAAGAGGGTATTAAAGAACTGGGCAGCCAGATCTTAAAGGAGCATCCTGTGGA
AAATACCCAATTGCAGAACGAGAAACTTTACCTCTATTACCTACAAAATGGAAGGGACATGTATGTTGAT
CAGGAACTGGACATAAACCGTTTATCTGATTACGACGTCGATGCCATTGTACCCCAATCCTTTTTGAAGG
ACGATTCAATCGACAATAAAGTGCTTACACGCTCGGATAAGAACCGAGGGAAAAGTGACAATGTTCCAAG
CGAGGAAGTCGTAAAGAAAATGAAGAACTATTGGCGGCAGCTCCTAAATGCGAAACTGATAACGCAAAGA
AAGTTCGATAACTTAACTAAAGCTGAGAGGGGTGGCTTGTCTGAACTTGACAAGGCCGGATTTATTAAAC
GTCAGCTCGTGGAAACCCGCCAAATCACAAAGCATGTTGCACAGATACTAGATTCCCGAATGAATACGAA
ATACGACGAGAACGATAAGCTGATTCGGGAAGTCAAAGTAATCACTTTAAAGTCAAAATTGGTGTCGGAC
TTCAGAAAGGATTTTCAATTCTATAAAGTTAGGGAGATAAATAACTACCACCATGCGCACGACGCTTATC
TTAATGCCGTCGTAGGGACCGCACTCATTAAGAAATACCCGAAGCTAGAAAGTGAGTTTGTGTATGGTGA
TTACAAAGTTTATGACGTCCGTAAGATGATCGCGAAAAGCGAACAGGAGATAGGCAAGGCTACAGCCAAA
TACTTCTTTTATTCTAACATTATGAATTTCTTTAAGACGGAAATCACTCTGGCAAACGGAGAGATACGCA
AACGACCTTTAATTGAAACCAATGGGGAGACAGGTGAAATCGTATGGGATAAGGGCCGGGACTTCGCGAC
GGTGAGAAAAGTTTTGTCCATGCCCCAAGTCAACATAGTAAAGAAAACTGAGGTGCAGACCGGAGGGTTT
TCAAAGGAATCGATTCTTCCAAAAAGGAATAGTGATAAGCTCATCGCTCGTAAAAAGGACTGGGACCCGA
AAAAGTACGGTGGCTTCGATAGCCCTACAGTTGCCTATTCTGTCCTAGTAGTGGCAAAAGTTGAGAAGGG
AAAATCCAAGAAACTGAAGTCAGTCAAAGAATTATTGGGGATAACGATTATGGAGCGCTCGTCTTTTGAA
AAGAACCCCATCGACTTCCTTGAGGCGAAAGGTTACAAGGAAGTAAAAAAGGATCTCATAATTAAACTAC
CAAAGTATAGTCTGTTTGAGTTAGAAAATGGCCGAAAACGGATGTTGGCTAGCGCCGGAGAGCTTCAAAA
GGGGAACGAACTCGCACTACCGTCTAAATACGTGAATTTCCTGTATTTAGCGTCCCATTACGAGAAGTTG
AAAGGTTCACCTGAAGATAACGAACAGAAGCAACTTTTTGTTGAGCAGCACAAACATTATCTCGACGAAA
TCATAGAGCAAATTTCGGAATTCAGTAAGAGAGTCATCCTAGCTGATGCCAATCTGGACAAAGTATTAAG
CGCATACAACAAGCACAGGGATAAACCCATACGTGAGCAGGCGGAAAATATTATCCATTTGTTTACTCTT
ACCAACCTCGGCGCTCCAGCCGCATTCAAGTATTTTGACACAACGATAGATCGCAAACGATACACTTCTA
CCAAGGAGGTGCTAGACGCGACACTGATTCACCAATCCATCACGGGATTATATGAAACTCGGATAGATTT
GTCACAGCTTGGGGGTGACTCTGGTGGTTCTACTAATCTGTCAGATATTATTGAAAAGGAGACCGGTAAG
CAACTGGTTATCCAGGAATCCATCCTCATGCTCCCAGAGGAGGTGGAAGAAGTCATTGGGAACAAGCCGG
AAAGCGATATACTCGTGCACACCGCCTACGACGAGAGCACCGACGAGAATGTCATGCTTCTGACTAGCGA
CGCCCCTGAATACAAGCCTTGGGCTCTGGTCATACAGGATAGCAACGGTGAGAACAAGATTAAGATGCTC
TCTGGTGGTTCTCCCAAGAAGAAGAGGAAAGTCTAACCGGTCATCATCACCATCACCATTGAGTTTAAAC
CCGCTGATCAGCCTCGACTGTGCCTTCTAGTTGCCAGCCATCTGTTGTTTGCCCCTCCCCCGTGCCTTCC
TTGACCCTGGAAGGTGCCACTCCCACTGTCCTTTCCTAATAAAATGAGGAAATTGCATCGCATTGTCTGA
GTAGGTGTCATTCTATTCTGGGGGGTGGGGTGGGGCAGGACAGCAAGGGGGAGGATTGGGAAGACAATAG
CAGGCATGCTGGGGATGCGGTGGGCTCTATGGCTTCTGAGGCGGAAAGAACCAGCTGGGGCTCGATACCG
TCGACCTCTAGCTAGAGCTTGGCGTAATCATGGTCATAGCTGTTTCCTGTGTGAAATTGTTATCCGCTCA
CAATTCCACACAACATACGAGCCGGAAGCATAAAGTGTAAAGCCTAGGGTGCCTAATGAGTGAGCTAACT
CACATTAATTGCGTTGCGCTCACTGCCCGCTTTCCAGTCGGGAAACCTGTCGTGCCAGCTGCATTAATGA
ATCGGCCAACGCGCGGGGAGAGGCGGTTTGCGTATTGGGCGCTCTTCCGCTTCCTCGCTCACTGACTCGC
TGCGCTCGGTCGTTCGGCTGCGGCGAGCGGTATCAGCTCACTCAAAGGCGGTAATACGGTTATCCACAGA
ATCAGGGGATAACGCAGGAAAGAACATGTGAGCAAAAGGCCAGCAAAAGGCCAGGAACCGTAAAAAGGCC
GCGTTGCTGGCGTTTTTCCATAGGCTCCGCCCCCCTGACGAGCATCACAAAAATCGACGCTCAAGTCAGA
GGTGGCGAAACCCGACAGGACTATAAAGATACCAGGCGTTTCCCCCTGGAAGCTCCCTCGTGCGCTCTCC
TGTTCCGACCCTGCCGCTTACCGGATACCTGTCCGCCTTTCTCCCTTCGGGAAGCGTGGCGCTTTCTCAT
AGCTCACGCTGTAGGTATCTCAGTTCGGTGTAGGTCGTTCGCTCCAAGCTGGGCTGTGTGCACGAACCCC
CCGTTCAGCCCGACCGCTGCGCCTTATCCGGTAACTATCGTCTTGAGTCCAACCCGGTAAGACACGACTT
ATCGCCACTGGCAGCAGCCACTGGTAACAGGATTAGCAGAGCGAGGTATGTAGGCGGTGCTACAGAGTTC
TTGAAGTGGTGGCCTAACTACGGCTACACTAGAAGAACAGTATTTGGTATCTGCGCTCTGCTGAAGCCAG
TTACCTTCGGAAAAAGAGTTGGTAGCTCTTGATCCGGCAAACAAACCACCGCTGGTAGCGGTGGTTTTTT
TGTTTGCAAGCAGCAGATTACGCGCAGAAAAAAAGGATCTCAAGAAGATCCTTTGATCTTTTCTACGGGG
TCTGACGCTCAGTGGAACGAAAACTCACGTTAAGGGATTTTGGTCATGAGATTATCAAAAAGGATCTTCA
CCTAGATCCTTTTAAATTAAAAATGAAGTTTTAAATCAATCTAAAGTATATATGAGTAAACTTGGTCTGA
CAGTTACCAATGCTTAATCAGTGAGGCACCTATCTCAGCGATCTGTCTATTTCGTTCATCCATAGTTGCC
TGACTCCCCGTCGTGTAGATAACTACGATACGGGAGGGCTTACCATCTGGCCCCAGTGCTGCAATGATAC
CGCGAGACCCACGCTCACCGGCTCCAGATTTATCAGCAATAAACCAGCCAGCCGGAAGGGCCGAGCGCAG
AAGTGGTCCTGCAACTTTATCCGCCTCCATCCAGTCTATTAATTGTTGCCGGGAAGCTAGAGTAAGTAGT
TCGCCAGTTAATAGTTTGCGCAACGTTGTTGCCATTGCTACAGGCATCGTGGTGTCACGCTCGTCGTTTG
GTATGGCTTCATTCAGCTCCGGTTCCCAACGATCAAGGCGAGTTACATGATCCCCCATGTTGTGCAAAAA
AGCGGTTAGCTCCTTCGGTCCTCCGATCGTTGTCAGAAGTAAGTTGGCCGCAGTGTTATCACTCATGGTT
ATGGCAGCACTGCATAATTCTCTTACTGTCATGCCATCCGTAAGATGCTTTTCTGTGACTGGTGAGTACT
CAACCAAGTCATTCTGAGAATAGTGTATGCGGCGACCGAGTTGCTCTTGCCCGGCGTCAATACGGGATAA
TACCGCGCCACATAGCAGAACTTTAAAAGTGCTCATCATTGGAAAACGTTCTTCGGGGCGAAAACTCTCA
AGGATCTTACCGCTGTTGAGATCCAGTTCGATGTAACCCACTCGTGCACCCAACTGATCTTCAGCATCTT
TTACTTTCACCAGCGTTTCTGGGTGAGCAAAAACAGGAAGGCAAAATGCCGCAAAAAAGGGAATAAGGGC
GACACGGAAATGTTGAATACTCATACTCTTCCTTTTTCAATATTATTGAAGCATTTATCAGGGTTATTGT
CTCATGAGCGGATACATATTTGAATGTATTTAGAAAAATAAACAAATAGGGGTTCCGCGCACATTTCCCC
GAAAAGTGCCACCTGACGTCGACGGATCGGGAGATCGATCTCCCGATCCCCTAGGGTCGACTCTCAGTAC
AATCTGCTCTGATGCCGCATAGTTAAGCCAGTATCTGCTCCCTGCTTGTGTGTTGGAGGTCGCTGAGTAG
TGCGCGAGCAAAATTTAAGCTACAACAAGGCAAGGCTTGACCGACAATTGCATGAAGAATCTGCTTAGGG
TTAGGCGTTTTGCGCTGCTTCGCGATGTACGGGCCAGATATACGCGTTGACATTGATTATTGACTAGTTA
TTAATAGTAATCAATTACGGGGTCATTAGTTCATAGCCCATATATGGAGTTCCGCGTTACATAACTTACG
GTAAATGGCCCGCCTGGCTGACCGCCCAACGACCCCCGCCCATTGACGTCAATAATGACGTATGTTCCCA
TAGTAACGCCAATAGGGACTTTCCATTGACGTCAATGGGTGGAGTATTTACGGTAAACTGCCCACTTGGC
AGTACATCAAGTGTATCATATGCCAAGTACGCCCCCTATTGACGTCAATGACGGTAAATGGCCCGCCTGG
CATTATGCCCAGTACATGACCTTATGGGACTTTCCTACTTGGCAGTACATCTACGTATTAGTCATCGCTA
TTACCATGGTGATGCGGTTTTGGCAGTACATCAATGGGCGTGGATAGCGGTTTGACTCACGGGGATTTCC
AAGTCTCCACCCCATTGACGTCAATGGGAGTTTGTTTTGGCACCAAAATCAACGGGACTTTCCAAAATGT
CGTAACAACTCCGCCCCATTGACGCAAATGGGCGGTAGGCGTGTACGGTGGGAGGTCTATATAAGCAGAG
CTGGTTTAGTGAACCGTCAGATCCGCTAGAGATCCGCGGCCGCTAATACGACTCACTATAGGGAGAGCCG
CCACCATG
[606 nt withheld, positions 8369-8974]
GATGGTATCATCTCTAAACCTAAGAATTTAGGCGGATCAGGTGGCTCCGGAGGGTCTGGTGGATCG
[380 nt withheld, positions 9041-9420]
