>Addgene plasmid #134779 | M3-M14-dCas9 | depositor partial sequence | sequence record 260231 | M3-M14 fusion sequences
ATG
[606 nt withheld, positions 4-609]
GATGGTATCATCTCTAAACCTAAGAATTTAGGCGGATCAGGTGGCTCCGGAGGGTCTGGTGGATCG
[882 nt withheld, positions 676-1557]
