>Addgene plasmid #134779 | M3-M14-dCas9 | depositor partial sequence | sequence record 260232 | XTEN linker and dCas9 sequences
AAATCTAAATCTGACCGAAGCGGCAGCGAGACTCCCGGGACCTCAGAGTCCGCCACACCCGAAAGTGATA
AAAAGTATTCTATTGGTTTAGCCATCGGCACTAATTCCGTTGGATGGGCTGTCATAACCGATGAATACAA
AGTACCTTCAAAGAAATTTAAGGTGTTGGGGAACACAGACCGTCATTCGATTAAAAAGAATCTTATCGGT
GCCCTCCTATTCGATAGTGGCGAAACGGCAGAGGCGACTCGCCTGAAACGAACCGCTCGGAGAAGGTATA
CACGTCGCAAGAACCGAATATGTTACTTACAAGAAATTTTTAGCAATGAGATGGCCAAAGTTGACGATTC
TTTCTTTCACCGTTTGGAAGAGTCCTTCCTTGTCGAAGAGGACAAGAAACATGAACGGCACCCCATCTTT
GGAAACATAGTAGATGAGGTGGCATATCATGAAAAGTACCCAACGATTTATCACCTCAGAAAAAAGCTAG
TTGACTCAACTGATAAAGCGGACCTGAGGTTAATCTACTTGGCTCTTGCCCATATGATAAAGTTCCGTGG
GCACTTTCTCATTGAGGGTGATCTAAATCCGGACAACTCGGATGTCGACAAACTGTTCATCCAGTTAGTA
CAAACCTATAATCAGTTGTTTGAAGAGAACCCTATAAATGCAAGTGGCGTGGATGCGAAGGCTATTCTTA
GCGCCCGCCTCTCTAAATCCCGACGGCTAGAAAACCTGATCGCACAATTACCCGGAGAGAAGAAAAATGG
GTTGTTCGGTAACCTTATAGCGCTCTCACTAGGCCTGACACCAAATTTTAAGTCGAACTTCGACTTAGCT
GAAGATGCCAAATTGCAGCTTAGTAAGGACACGTACGATGACGATCTCGACAATCTACTGGCACAAATTG
GAGATCAGTATGCGGACTTATTTTTGGCTGCCAAAAACCTTAGCGATGCAATCCTCCTATCTGACATACT
GAGAGTTAATACTGAGATTACCAAGGCGCCGTTATCCGCTTCAATGATCAAAAGGTACGATGAACATCAC
CAAGACTTGACACTTCTCAAGGCCCTAGTCCGTCAGCAACTGCCTGAGAAATATAAGGAAATATTCTTTG
ATCAGTCGAAAAACGGGTACGCAGGTTATATTGACGGCGGAGCGAGTCAAGAGGAATTCTACAAGTTTAT
CAAACCCATATTAGAGAAGATGGATGGGACGGAAGAGTTGCTTGTAAAACTCAATCGCGAAGATCTACTG
CGAAAGCAGCGGACTTTCGACAACGGTAGCATTCCACATCAAATCCACTTAGGCGAATTGCATGCTATAC
TTAGAAGGCAGGAGGATTTTTATCCGTTCCTCAAAGACAATCGTGAAAAGATTGAGAAAATCCTAACCTT
TCGCATACCTTACTATGTGGGACCCCTGGCCCGAGGGAACTCTCGGTTCGCATGGATGACAAGAAAGTCC
GAAGAAACGATTACTCCATGGAATTTTGAGGAAGTTGTCGATAAAGGTGCGTCAGCTCAATCGTTCATCG
AGAGGATGACCAACTTTGACAAGAATTTACCGAACGAAAAAGTATTGCCTAAGCACAGTTTACTTTACGA
GTATTTCACAGTGTACAATGAACTCACGAAAGTTAAGTATGTCACTGAGGGCATGCGTAAACCCGCCTTT
CTAAGCGGAGAACAGAAGAAAGCAATAGTAGATCTGTTATTCAAGACCAACCGCAAAGTGACAGTTAAGC
AATTGAAAGAGGACTACTTTAAGAAAATTGAATGCTTCGATTCTGTCGAGATCTCCGGGGTAGAAGATCG
ATTTAATGCGTCACTTGGTACGTATCATGACCTCCTAAAGATAATTAAAGATAAGGACTTCCTGGATAAC
GAAGAGAATGAAGATATCTTAGAAGATATAGTGTTGACTCTTACCCTCTTTGAAGATCGGGAAATGATTG
AGGAAAGACTAAAAACATACGCTCACCTGTTCGACGATAAGGTTATGAAACAGTTAAAGAGGCGTCGCTA
TACGGGCTGGGGACGATTGTCGCGGAAACTTATCAACGGGATAAGAGACAAGCAAAGTGGTAAAACTATT
CTCGATTTTCTAAAGAGCGACGGCTTCGCCAATAGGAACTTTATGCAGCTGATCCATGATGACTCTTTAA
CCTTCAAAGAGGATATACAAAAGGCACAGGTTTCCGGACAAGGGGACTCATTGCACGAACATATTGCGAA
TCTTGCTGGTTCGCCAGCCATCAAAAAGGGCATACTCCAGACAGTCAAAGTAGTGGATGAGCTAGTTAAG
GTCATGGGACGTCACAAACCGGAAAACATTGTAATCGAGATGGCACGCGAAAATCAAACGACTCAGAAGG
GGCAAAAAAACAGTCGAGAGCGGATGAAGAGAATAGAAGAGGGTATTAAAGAACTGGGCAGCCAGATCTT
AAAGGAGCATCCTGTGGAAAATACCCAATTGCAGAACGAGAAACTTTACCTCTATTACCTACAAAATGGA
AGGGACATGTATGTTGATCAGGAACTGGACATAAACCGTTTATCTGATTACGACGTCGATGCCATTGTAC
CCCAATCCTTTTTGAAGGACGATTCAATCGACAATAAAGTGCTTACACGCTCGGATAAGAACCGAGGGAA
AAGTGACAATGTTCCAAGCGAGGAAGTCGTAAAGAAAATGAAGAACTATTGGCGGCAGCTCCTAAATGCG
AAACTGATAACGCAAAGAAAGTTCGATAACTTAACTAAAGCTGAGAGGGGTGGCTTGTCTGAACTTGACA
AGGCCGGATTTATTAAACGTCAGCTCGTGGAAACCCGCCAAATCACAAAGCATGTTGCACAGATACTAGA
TTCCCGAATGAATACGAAATACGACGAGAACGATAAGCTGATTCGGGAAGTCAAAGTAATCACTTTAAAG
TCAAAATTGGTGTCGGACTTCAGAAAGGATTTTCAATTCTATAAAGTTAGGGAGATAAATAACTACCACC
ATGCGCACGACGCTTATCTTAATGCCGTCGTAGGGACCGCACTCATTAAGAAATACCCGAAGCTAGAAAG
TGAGTTTGTGTATGGTGATTACAAAGTTTATGACGTCCGTAAGATGATCGCGAAAAGCGAACAGGAGATA
GGCAAGGCTACAGCCAAATACTTCTTTTATTCTAACATTATGAATTTCTTTAAGACGGAAATCACTCTGG
CAAACGGAGAGATACGCAAACGACCTTTAATTGAAACCAATGGGGAGACAGGTGAAATCGTATGGGATAA
GGGCCGGGACTTCGCGACGGTGAGAAAAGTTTTGTCCATGCCCCAAGTCAACATAGTAAAGAAAACTGAG
GTGCAGACCGGAGGGTTTTCAAAGGAATCGATTCTTCCAAAAAGGAATAGTGATAAGCTCATCGCTCGTA
AAAAGGACTGGGACCCGAAAAAGTACGGTGGCTTCGATAGCCCTACAGTTGCCTATTCTGTCCTAGTAGT
GGCAAAAGTTGAGAAGGGAAAATCCAAGAAACTGAAGTCAGTCAAAGAATTATTGGGGATAACGATTATG
GAGCGCTCGTCTTTTGAAAAGAACCCCATCGACTTCCTTGAGGCGAAAGGTTACAAGGAAGTAAAAAAGG
ATCTCATAATTAAACTACCAAAGTATAGTCTGTTTGAGTTAGAAAATGGCCGAAAACGGATGTTGGCTAG
CGCCGGAGAGCTTCAAAAGGGGAACGAACTCGCACTACCGTCTAAATACGTGAATTTCCTGTATTTAGCG
TCCCATTACGAGAAGTTGAAAGGTTCACCTGAAGATAACGAACAGAAGCAACTTTTTGTTGAGCAGCACA
AACATTATCTCGACGAAATCATAGAGCAAATTTCGGAATTCAGTAAGAGAGTCATCCTAGCTGATGCCAA
TCTGGACAAAGTATTAAGCGCATACAACAAGCACAGGGATAAACCCATACGTGAGCAGGCGGAAAATATT
ATCCATTTGTTTACTCTTACCAACCTCGGCGCTCCAGCCGCATTCAAGTATTTTGACACAACGATAGATC
GCAAACGATACACTTCTACCAAGGAGGTGCTAGACGCGACACTGATTCACCAATCCATCACGGGATTATA
TGAAACTCGGATAGATTTGTCACAGCTTGGGGGTGAC
